Addgene plasmid #158258: pLKO_FLAG.NWS.C_NGFR
Purpose: Protein Barcode (Pro-Code) for vector/cell tracking. Contains U6 trRNA cassette for sgRNA cloning. Enables phenotypic CRISPR screens at a single cell resolution (using cytometry).
Depositing lab: Brian Brown. Depositing organization: Icahn School of Medicine at Mount Sinai. Publication: Protein Barcodes Enable High-Dimensional Single-Cell CRISPR Screens. Wroblewska A, Dhainaut M, Ben-Zvi B, Rose SA, Park ES, Amir ED, Bektesevic A, Baccarini A, Merad M, Rahman AH, Brown BD. Cell. 2018 Nov 1;175(4):1141-1155.e16. doi: 10.1016/j.cell.2018.09.022. Epub 2018 Oct 18. PubMed 30343902.
Backbone
  Vector backbone: pLKO
  Backbone size w/o insert (bp): 9000
  Vector type: Lentiviral, CRISPR
Growth in bacteria
  Bacterial resistance: Ampicillin, 100 μg/mL
  Growth temperature: 37°C
  Growth strain: NEB Stable
  Copy number: High Copy
Gene/Insert
  Gene/Insert name: Pro-Code Tagged human dNGFR
  Species: H. sapiens (human)
  Insert size (bp): 1000
  Mutation: Truncation of the signaling domain
  Entrez Gene: NGFR (a.k.a. CD271, Gp80-LNGFR, TNFRSF16, p75(NTR), p75NTR)
  Promoter: EF1a
  Tag / fusion protein: FLAG.NWS.C (N terminal on insert)
  Cloning method: Restriction Enzyme; 5′ cloning site Unknown (unknown if destroyed)
  Sequencing primers: 5′ cctttttgagtttggatcttggttcat
Terms and licenses: Academic/Nonprofit Terms; Industry Terms: Not Available to Industry
How to cite: pLKO_FLAG.NWS.C_NGFR was a gift from Brian Brown (Addgene plasmid # 158258 ; http://n2t.net/addgene:158258 ; RRID:Addgene_158258)
