[The description below was written by a language model from this plasmid's Addgene catalogue record and pLannotate feature annotations shown in this document.]
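Description:
pLKO_FLAG.NWS.C_NGFR is a pLKO-based lentiviral CRISPR vector of about 8.8 kb that pairs an sgRNA expression cassette with a protein barcode ("Pro-Code") reporter. It is propagated in E. coli as a high-copy plasmid through a ColE1/pUC-type origin with ampicillin selection (AmpR). The backbone also carries an f1 origin, an SV40 origin and poly(A) signal, and lac/T7/T3 remnants. The viral portion has a third-generation layout: an RSV promoter drives a truncated HIV-1 5' LTR, followed by the Ψ packaging signal, a gag fragment, the RRE and cPPT/CTS. A WPRE and a second truncated LTR close the transfer cassette at the 3' end. No mammalian drug-resistance marker is annotated.

Two expression units sit within the provirus. A human U6 Pol III promoter lies upstream of the S. pyogenes Cas9 guide RNA scaffold, with a short gap between them where a targeting spacer is cloned; the record gives no indication that a guide is already present. Downstream, the EF-1α promoter with its intron drives human NGFR truncated to remove the signalling domain (dNGFR). This yields an inert cell-surface scaffold carrying an N-terminal combination of epitopes listed as FLAG, NWS and C. The feature tables annotate only the NGFR coding fragment and not the individual epitope tags.

Because each Pro-Code epitope combination can be linked to a particular sgRNA, antibody staining and cytometry reveal which guide a transduced cell received. This supports vector and cell tracking, and pooled phenotypic CRISPR screens at single-cell resolution. Cas9 is not encoded and must be supplied separately. The sequencing-derived and depositor sequences differ by one nucleotide in length and have essentially the same annotation.
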