Features (pLannotate 1.2.2; 31 found; start..end, strand, type, name):
     50..290     +  promoter       U6 promoter: RNA polymerase III promoter for human U6 snRNA
    317..392     +  misc_RNA       gRNA scaffold: guide RNA scaffold for the Streptococcus pyogenes CRISPR/Cas9 system
    440..557     +  misc_feature   cPPT/CTS: central polypurine tract and central termination sequence of HIV-1
    624..690     +  CDS            small t antigen (fragment): SV40 (simian virus 40) small t antigen
    716..927     +  promoter       EF-1α core promoter: core promoter for human elongation factor EF-1α
    928..1036    +  intron         EF-1α intron A (fragment): intron upstream of the start codon of human EF-1α
   1662..1865    +  intron         EF-1α intron A: truncated intron upstream of the start codon of human EF-1α
   1891..1916    +  misc_feature   MCS (fragment): multiple cloning site
   1929..2879    +  CDS            NGFR (fragment): TNR16_HUMAN - Also known as TNFRSF16. Experimental evidence at protein level: Swiss-Prot protein existence level 1. Low affinity receptor which can bind to NGF, BDNF, NTF3, and NTF4. Forms a heterodimeric receptor with SORCS2 that binds the precursor forms of NGF, BDNF and NTF3 with high affinity, and has much lower affinity for mature NGF and BDNF (PubMed:24908487). Plays an important role in differentiation and survival of specific neuronal populations during development (By similarity). Can mediate cell survival as well as cell death of neural cells. Plays a role in the inactivation of RHOA
   2910..3498    +  misc_feature   WPRE: woodchuck hepatitis virus posttranscriptional regulatory element
   3503..3640    +  CDS            nef (fragment): NEF_HV1LA - Experimental evidence at protein level: Swiss-Prot protein existence level 1. Extracellular Nef protein targets CD4(+) T-lymphocytes for apoptosis by interacting with CXCR4 surface receptors. From Human immunodeficiency virus type 1 group M subtype B (isolate Lai) (HIV-1).
   3626..3806    +  LTR            5' LTR (truncated): truncated 5' long terminal repeat (LTR) from HIV-1
   3878..3999    +  polyA_signal   SV40 poly(A) signal: SV40 polyadenylation signal
   4039..4174    +  rep_origin     SV40 ori: SV40 origin of replication
   4195..4213    -  promoter       T7 promoter: promoter for bacteriophage T7 RNA polymerase
   4221..4376    +  CDS            lacZα (fragment): LacZα fragment of β-galactosidase; lacZ fragment
   4381..4809    +  rep_origin     f1 ori (sequence partly withheld): f1 bacteriophage origin of replication; arrow indicates direction of (+) strand synthesis
   4862..4966    +  promoter       AmpR promoter: bla
   4967..5827    +  CDS            AmpR: β-lactamase; bla; confers resistance to ampicillin, carbenicillin, and related antibiotics
   5998..6586    +  rep_origin     ori: high-copy-number ColE1/pMB1/pBR322/pUC origin of replication
   6769..6861    +  CDS            lacI (fragment): lac repressor; lacI; The lac repressor binds to the lac operator to inhibit transcription in E. coli. This inhibition can be relieved by adding lactose or isopropyl-β-D-thiogalactopyranoside (IPTG).
   6874..6895    +  protein_bind   CAP binding site: CAP binding activates transcription in the presence of cAMP. E. coli catabolite activator protein
   6910..6940    +  promoter       lac promoter: promoter for the E. coli lac operon
   6948..6964    +  protein_bind   lac operator: The lac repressor binds to the lac operator to inhibit transcription in E. coli. This inhibition can be relieved by adding lactose or isopropyl-β-D-thiogalactopyranoside (IPTG). lac repressor encoded by lacI
   7009..7027    +  promoter       T3 promoter: promoter for bacteriophage T3 RNA polymerase
   7055..7281    +  promoter       RSV promoter: Rous sarcoma virus enhancer/promoter
   7282..7462    +  LTR            5' LTR (truncated): truncated 5' long terminal repeat (LTR) from HIV-1
   7509..7634    +  misc_feature   HIV-1 Ψ: packaging signal of human immunodeficiency virus type 1
   7618..7981    +  CDS            HIV-1 gag (fragment): gag protein from human immunodeficiency virus 1; gag
   8127..8360    +  misc_feature   RRE: The Rev response element (RRE) of HIV-1 allows for Rev-dependent mRNA export from the nucleus to the cytoplasm.
   8737..8837    +  CDS            Rev (fragment): human immunodeficiency virus 1 (HIV-1) Rev protein; rev; enhances nuclear export of unspliced and incompletely spliced viral mRNAs
>Addgene plasmid #158258 | pLKO_FLAG.NWS.C_NGFR | depositor full sequence | sequence record 305384 | Full Sequence
TCGACGGTATCGATCACGAGACTAGTATCGAGCGGCCGCCCCCTTCACCGAGGGCCTATTTCCCATGATT
CCTTCATATTTGCATATACGATACAAGGCTGTTAGAGAGATAATTGGAATTAATTTGACTGTAAACACAA
AGATATTAGTACAAAATACGTGACGTAGAAAGTAATAATTTCTTGGGTAGTTTGCAGTTTTAAAATTATG
TTTTAAAATGGACTATCATATGCTTACCGTAACTTGAAAGTATTTCGATTTCTTGGCTTTATATATCTTG
TGGAAAGGACGAAACACCGGGTCTTCGAGAAGACCTGTTTTAGAGCTAGAAATAGCAAGTTAAAATAAGG
CTAGTCCGTTATCAACTTGAAAAAGTGGCACCGAGTCGGTGCTTTTTTTAATTCTCGACCTCGAGACAAA
TGGCAGTATTCATCCACAATTTTAAAAGAAAAGGGGGGATTGGGGGGTACAGTGCAGGGGAAAGAATAGT
AGACATAATAGCAACAGACATACAAACTAAAGAATTACAAAAACAAATTACAAAAATTCAAAATTTTCGG
GTTTATTACAGGGACAGCAGAGATCCACTTTGGCCGCGGCTCGAGGCGATAAGCTTTGCAAAGATGGATA
AAGTTTTAAACAGAGAGGAATCTTTGCAGCTAATGGACCTTCTAGGTCTTGAAAGGAGTGGGAATTGGCT
CCGGTGCCCGTCAGTGGGCAGAGCGCACATCGCCCACAGTCCCCGAGAAGTTGGGGGGAGGGGTCGGCAA
TTGAACCGGTGCCTAGAGAAGGTGGCGCGGGGTAAACTGGGAAAGTGATGTCGTGTACTGGCTCCGCCTT
TTTCCCGAGGGTGGGGGAGAACCGTATATAAGTGCAGTAGTCGCCGTGAACGTTCTTTTTCGCAACGGGT
TTGCCGCCAGAACACAGGTAAGTGCCGTGTGTGGTTCCCGCGGGCCTGGCCTCTTTACGGGTTATGGCCC
TTGCGTGCCTTGAATTACTTCCACTGGCTGCAGTACGTGATTCTTGATCCCGAGCTTCGGGTTGGAAGTG
GGTGGGAGAGTTCGAGGCCTTGCGCTTAAGGAGCCCCTTCGCCTCGTGCTTGAGTTGAGGCCTGGCCTGG
GCGCTGGGGCCGCCGCGTGCGAATCTGGTGGCACCTTCGCGCCTGTCTCGCTGCTTTCGATAAGTCTCTA
GCCATTTAAAATTTTTGATGACCTGCTGCGACGCTTTTTTTCTGGCAAGATAGTCTTGTAAATGCGGGCC
AAGATCTGCACACTGGTATTTCGGTTTTTGGGGCCGCGGGCGGCGACGGGGCCCGTGCGTCCCAGCGCAC
ATGTTCGGCGAGGCGGGGCCTGCGAGCGCGGCCACCGAGAATCGGACGGGGGTAGTCTCAAGCTGGCCGG
CCTGCTCTGGTGCCTGGCCTCGCGCCGCCGTGTATCGCCCCGCCCTGGGCGGCAAGGCTGGCCCGGTCGG
CACCAGTTGCGTGAGCGGAAAGATGGCCGCTTCCCGGCCCTGCTGCAGGGAGCTCAAAATGGAGGACGCG
GCGCTCGGGAGAGCGGGCGGGTGAGTCACCCACACAAAGGAAAAGGGCCTTTCCGTCCTCAGCCGTCGCT
TCATGTGACTCCACGGAGTACCGGGCGCCGTCCAGGCACCTCGATTAGTTCTCGAGCTTTTGGAGTACGT
CGTCTTTAGGTTGGGGGGAGGGGTTTTATGCGATGGAGTTTCCCCACACTGAGTGGGTGGAGACTGAAGT
TAGGCCAGCTTGGCACTTGATGTAATTCTCCTTGGAATTTGCCCTTTTTGAGTTTGGATCTTGGTTCATT
CTCAAGCCTCAGACAGTGGTTCAAAGTTTTTTTCTTCCATTTCAGGTGTCGTGAGGAATTCTGCAGTCGA
TCGACGGTACCGCGGGCCCGGGATCCACGGTCGCCACCATGGGGGCAGGTGCCACCGGCCGCGCCATGGA
CGGGCCGCGCCTGCTGCTGTTGCTGCTTCTGGGGGTGTCCCTTGGAGGTGCCAAGGAGGCATGCGACTAC
AAAGACGATGACGACAAGGGAGGAGGCGGGGGAGGGAACTGGTCCCACCCCCAATTCGAGAAAGGAGGAG
GCGGGGGAGGGGAGGACCAGGTGGACCCCAGGCTGATCGACGGCAAGCCCACAGGCCTGTACACACACAG
CGGTGAGTGCTGCAAAGCCTGCAACCTGGGCGAGGGTGTGGCCCAGCCTTGTGGAGCCAACCAGACCGTG
TGTGAGCCCTGCCTGGACAGCGTGACGTTCTCCGACGTGGTGAGCGCGACCGAGCCGTGCAAGCCGTGCA
CCGAGTGCGTGGGGCTCCAGAGCATGTCGGCGCCGTGCGTGGAGGCCGACGACGCCGTGTGCCGCTGCGC
CTACGGCTACTACCAGGATGAGACGACTGGGCGCTGCGAGGCGTGCCGCGTGTGCGAGGCGGGCTCGGGC
CTCGTGTTCTCCTGCCAGGACAAGCAGAACACCGTGTGCGAGGAGTGCCCCGACGGCACGTATTCCGACG
AGGCCAACCACGTGGACCCGTGCCTGCCCTGCACCGTGTGCGAGGACACCGAGCGCCAGCTCCGCGAGTG
CACACGCTGGGCCGACGCCGAGTGCGAGGAGATCCCTGGCCGTTGGATTACACGGTCCACACCCCCAGAG
GGCTCGGACAGCACAGCCCCCAGCACCCAGGAGCCTGAGGCACCTCCAGAACAAGACCTCATAGCCAGCA
CGGTGGCAGGTGTGGTGACCACAGTGATGGGCAGCTCCCAGCCCGTGGTGACCCGAGGCACCACCGACAA
CCTCATCCCTGTCTATTGCTCCATCCTGGCTGCTGTGGTTGTGGGCCTTGTGGCCTACATAGCCTTCAAG
AGGTGGAACAGGGGTATCCTCTAGAGCGGCCGCGTCGACAATCAACCTCTGGATTACAAAATTTGTGAAA
GATTGACTGGTATTCTTAACTATGTTGCTCCTTTTACGCTATGTGGATACGCTGCTTTAATGCCTTTGTA
TCATGCTATTGCTTCCCGTATGGCTTTCATTTTCTCCTCCTTGTATAAATCCTGGTTGCTGTCTCTTTAT
GAGGAGTTGTGGCCCGTTGTCAGGCAACGTGGCGTGGTGTGCACTGTGTTTGCTGACGCAACCCCCACTG
GTTGGGGCATTGCCACCACCTGTCAGCTCCTTTCCGGGACTTTCGCTTTCCCCCTCCCTATTGCCACGGC
GGAACTCATCGCCGCCTGCCTTGCCCGCTGCTGGACAGGGGCTCGGCTGTTGGGCACTGACAATTCCGTG
GTGTTGTCGGGGAAGCTGACGTCCTTTCCATGGCTGCTCGCCTGTGTTGCCACCTGGATTCTGCGCGGGA
CGTCCTTCTGCTACGTCCCTTCGGCCCTCAATCCAGCGGACCTTCCTTCCCGCGGCCTGCTGCCGGCTCT
GCGGCCTCTTCCGCATCTTCGCCTTCGCCCTCAGACGAGTCGGATCTCCCTTTGGGCCGCCTCCCCGCCT
GGGTACCTTTAAGACCAATGACTTACAAGGCAGCTGTAGATCTTAGCCACTTTTTAAAAGAAAAGGGGGG
ACTGGAAGGGCTAATTCACTCCCAACGAAGATAAGATCTGCTTTTTGCTTGTACTGGGTCTCTCTGGTTA
GACCAGATCTGAGCCTGGGAGCTCTCTGGCTAACTAGGGAACCCACTGCTTAAGCCTCAATAAAGCTTGC
CTTGAGTGCTTCAAGTAGTGTGTGCCCGTCTGTTGTGTGACTCTGGTAACTAGAGATCCCTCAGACCCTT
TTAGTCAGTGTGGAAAATCTCTAGCAGTAGTAGTTCATGTCATCTTATTATTCAGTATTTATAACTTGCA
AAGAAATGAATATCAGAGAGTGAGAGGAACTTGTTTATTGCAGCTTATAATGGTTACAAATAAAGCAATA
GCATCACAAATTTCACAAATAAAGCATTTTTTTCACTGCATTCTAGTTGTGGTTTGTCCAAACTCATCAA
TGTATCTTATCATGTCTGGCTCTAGCTATCCCGCCCCTAACTCCGCCCATCCCGCCCCTAACTCCGCCCA
GTTCCGCCCATTCTCCGCCCCATGGCTGACTAATTTTTTTTATTTATGCAGAGGCCGAGGCCGCCTCGGC
CTCTGAGCTATTCCAGAAGTAGTGAGGAGGCTTTTTTGGAGGCCTAGGGACGTACCCAATTCGCCCTATA
GTGAGTCGTATTACGCGCGCTCACTGGCCGTCGTTTTACAACGTCGTGACTGGGAAAACCCTGGCGTTAC
CCAACTTAATCGCCTTGCAGCACATCCCCCTTTCGCCAGCTGGCGTAATAGCGAAGAGGCCCGCACCGAT
CGCCCTTCCCAACAGTTGCGCAGCCTGAATGGCGAATGGG
[124 nt withheld, positions 4381-4504]
C
[91 nt withheld, positions 4506-4596]
A
[49 nt withheld, positions 4598-4646]
CCTTTGACGTTGGAGTCCACGTTCTTT
[37 nt withheld, positions 4674-4710]
ACCCTATCTCGGTCTATTCTTTTGATTTATAAGGGATTTTGCCGATTTCGGCCTATTGGTTAAAAAATGA
GCTGATTTAACAAAAATTTAACGCGAATTTTAACAAAATATTAACGCTTACAATTTAGGTGGCACTTTTC
GGGGAAATGTGCGCGGAACCCCTATTTGTTTATTTTTCTAAATACATTCAAATATGTATCCGCTCATGAG
ACAATAACCCTGATAAATGCTTCAATAATATTGAAAAAGGAAGAGTATGAGTATTCAACATTTCCGTGTC
GCCCTTATTCCCTTTTTTGCGGCATTTTGCCTTCCTGTTTTTGCTCACCCAGAAACGCTGGTGAAAGTAA
AAGATGCTGAAGATCAGTTGGGTGCACGAGTGGGTTACATCGAACTGGATCTCAACAGCGGTAAGATCCT
TGAGAGTTTTCGCCCCGAAGAACGTTTTCCAATGATGAGCACTTTTAAAGTTCTGCTATGTGGCGCGGTA
TTATCCCGTATTGACGCCGGGCAAGAGCAACTCGGTCGCCGCATACACTATTCTCAGAATGACTTGGTTG
AGTACTCACCAGTCACAGAAAAGCATCTTACGGATGGCATGACAGTAAGAGAATTATGCAGTGCTGCCAT
AACCATGAGTGATAACACTGCGGCCAACTTACTTCTGACAACGATCGGAGGACCGAAGGAGCTAACCGCT
TTTTTGCACAACATGGGGGATCATGTAACTCGCCTTGATCGTTGGGAACCGGAGCTGAATGAAGCCATAC
CAAACGACGAGCGTGACACCACGATGCCTGTAGCAATGGCAACAACGTTGCGCAAACTATTAACTGGCGA
ACTACTTACTCTAGCTTCCCGGCAACAATTAATAGACTGGATGGAGGCGGATAAAGTTGCAGGACCACTT
CTGCGCTCGGCCCTTCCGGCTGGCTGGTTTATTGCTGATAAATCTGGAGCCGGTGAGCGTGGGTCTCGCG
GTATCATTGCAGCACTGGGGCCAGATGGTAAGCCCTCCCGTATCGTAGTTATCTACACGACGGGGAGTCA
GGCAACTATGGATGAACGAAATAGACAGATCGCTGAGATAGGTGCCTCACTGATTAAGCATTGGTAACTG
TCAGACCAAGTTTACTCATATATACTTTAGATTGATTTAAAACTTCATTTTTAATTTAAAAGGATCTAGG
TGAAGATCCTTTTTGATAATCTCATGACCAAAATCCCTTAACGTGAGTTTTCGTTCCACTGAGCGTCAGA
CCCCGTAGAAAAGATCAAAGGATCTTCTTGAGATCCTTTTTTTCTGCGCGTAATCTGCTGCTTGCAAACA
AAAAAACCACCGCTACCAGCGGTGGTTTGTTTGCCGGATCAAGAGCTACCAACTCTTTTTCCGAAGGTAA
CTGGCTTCAGCAGAGCGCAGATACCAAATACTGTTCTTCTAGTGTAGCCGTAGTTAGGCCACCACTTCAA
GAACTCTGTAGCACCGCCTACATACCTCGCTCTGCTAATCCTGTTACCAGTGGCTGCTGCCAGTGGCGAT
AAGTCGTGTCTTACCGGGTTGGACTCAAGACGATAGTTACCGGATAAGGCGCAGCGGTCGGGCTGAACGG
GGGGTTCGTGCACACAGCCCAGCTTGGAGCGAACGACCTACACCGAACTGAGATACCTACAGCGTGAGCT
ATGAGAAAGCGCCACGCTTCCCGAAGGGAGAAAGGCGGACAGGTATCCGGTAAGCGGCAGGGTCGGAACA
GGAGAGCGCACGAGGGAGCTTCCAGGGGGAAACGCCTGGTATCTTTATAGTCCTGTCGGGTTTCGCCACC
TCTGACTTGAGCGTCGATTTTTGTGATGCTCGTCAGGGGGGCGGAGCCTATGGAAAAACGCCAGCAACGC
GGCCTTTTTACGGTTCCTGGCCTTTTGCTGGCCTTTTGCTCACATGTTCTTTCCTGCGTTATCCCCTGAT
TCTGTGGATAACCGTATTACCGCCTTTGAGTGAGCTGATACCGCTCGCCGCAGCCGAACGACCGAGCGCA
GCGAGTCAGTGAGCGAGGAAGCGGAAGAGCGCCCAATACGCAAACCGCCTCTCCCCGCGCGTTGGCCGAT
TCATTAATGCAGCTGGCACGACAGGTTTCCCGACTGGAAAGCGGGCAGTGAGCGCAACGCAATTAATGTG
AGTTAGCTCACTCATTAGGCACCCCAGGCTTTACACTTTATGCTTCCGGCTCGTATGTTGTGTGGAATTG
TGAGCGGATAACAATTTCACACAGGAAACAGCTATGACCATGATTACGCCAAGCGCGCAATTAACCCTCA
CTAAAGGGAACAAAAGCTGGAGCTGCAAGCTTAATGTAGTCTTATGCAATACTCTTGTAGTCTTGCAACA
TGGTAACGATGAGTTAGCAACATGCCTTACAAGGAGAGAAAAAGCACCGTGCATGGCGATTGGTGGAAGT
AAGGTGGTACGATCGTGCCTTATTAGGAAGGCAACAGACGGGTCTGACATGGATTGGACGAACCACTGAA
TTGCCGCATTGCAGAGATATTGTATTTAAGTGCCTAGCTCGATACATAAACGGGTCTCTCTGGTTAGACC
AGATCTGAGCCTGGGAGCTCTCTGGCTAACTAGGGAACCCACTGCTTAAGCCTCAATAAAGCTTGCCTTG
AGTGCTTCAAGTAGTGTGTGCCCGTCTGTTGTGTGACTCTGGTAACTAGAGATCCCTCAGACCCTTTTAG
TCAGTGTGGAAAATCTCTAGCAGTGGCGCCCGAACAGGGACTTGAAAGCGAAAGGGAAACCAGAGGAGCT
CTCTCGACGCAGGACTCGGCTTGCTGAAGCGCGCACGGCAAGAGGCGAGGGGCGGCGACTGGTGAGTACG
CCAAAAATTTTGACTAGCGGAGGCTAGAAGGAGAGAGATGGGTGCGAGAGCGTCAGTATTAAGCGGGGGA
GAATTAGATCGCGATGGGAAAAAATTCGGTTAAGGCCAGGGGGAAAGAAAAAATATAAATTAAAACATAT
AGTATGGGCAAGCAGGGAGCTAGAACGATTCGCAGTTAATCCTGGCCTGTTAGAAACATCAGAAGGCTGT
AGACAAATACTGGGACAGCTACAACCATCCCTTCAGACAGGATCAGAAGAACTTAGATCATTATATAATA
CAGTAGCAACCCTCTATTGTGTGCATCAAAGGATAGAGATAAAAGACACCAAGGAAGCTTTAGACAAGAT
AGAGGAAGAGCAAAACAAAAGTAAGACCACCGCACAGCAAGCGGCCGCTGATCTTCAGACCTGGAGGAGG
AGATATGAGGGACAATTGGAGAAGTGAATTATATAAATATAAAGTAGTAAAAATTGAACCATTAGGAGTA
GCACCCACCAAGGCAAAGAGAAGAGTGGTGCAGAGAGAAAAAAGAGCAGTGGGAATAGGAGCTTTGTTCC
TTGGGTTCTTGGGAGCAGCAGGAAGCACTATGGGCGCAGCGTCAATGACGCTGACGGTACAGGCCAGACA
ATTATTGTCTGGTATAGTGCAGCAGCAGAACAATTTGCTGAGGGCTATTGAGGCGCAACAGCATCTGTTG
CAACTCACAGTCTGGGGCATCAAGCAGCTCCAGGCAAGAATCCTGGCTGTGGAAAGATACCTAAAGGATC
AACAGCTCCTGGGGATTTGGGGTTGCTCTGGAAAACTCATTTGCACCACTGCTGTGCCTTGGAATGCTAG
TTGGAGTAATAAATCTCTGGAACAGATTTGGAATCACACGACCTGGATGGAGTGGGACAGAGAAATTAAC
AATTACACAAGCTTAATACACTCCTTAATTGAAGAATCGCAAAACCAGCAAGAAAAGAATGAACAAGAAT
TATTGGAATTAGATAAATGGGCAAGTTTGTGGAATTGGTTTAACATAACAAATTGGCTGTGGTATATAAA
ATTATTCATAATGATAGTAGGAGGCTTGGTAGGTTTAAGAATAGTTTTTGCTGTACTTTCTATAGTGAAT
AGAGTTAGGCAGGGATATTCACCATTATCGTTTCAGACCCACCTCCCAACCCCGAGGGGACCCGACAGGC
CCGAAGGAATAGAAGAAGAAGGTGGAGAGAGAGACAGAGACAGATCCATTCGATTAGTGAACGGATC
