Features (pLannotate 1.2.2; 29 found; start..end, strand, type, name):
     50..290     +  promoter       U6 promoter: RNA polymerase III promoter for human U6 snRNA
    317..392     +  misc_RNA       gRNA scaffold: guide RNA scaffold for the Streptococcus pyogenes CRISPR/Cas9 system
    440..557     +  misc_feature   cPPT/CTS: central polypurine tract and central termination sequence of HIV-1
    624..690     +  CDS            small t antigen (fragment): SV40 (simian virus 40) small t antigen
    697..1875    +  promoter       EF-1α promoter: strong constitutive promoter for human elongation factor EF-1α
   1892..1917    +  misc_feature   MCS (fragment): multiple cloning site
   1930..2880    +  CDS            NGFR (fragment): TNR16_HUMAN - Also known as TNFRSF16. Experimental evidence at protein level: Swiss-Prot protein existence level 1. Low affinity receptor which can bind to NGF, BDNF, NTF3, and NTF4. Forms a heterodimeric receptor with SORCS2 that binds the precursor forms of NGF, BDNF and NTF3 with high affinity, and has much lower affinity for mature NGF and BDNF (PubMed:24908487). Plays an important role in differentiation and survival of specific neuronal populations during development (By similarity). Can mediate cell survival as well as cell death of neural cells. Plays a role in the inactivation of RHOA
   2911..3499    +  misc_feature   WPRE: woodchuck hepatitis virus posttranscriptional regulatory element
   3504..3641    +  CDS            nef (fragment): NEF_HV1LA - Experimental evidence at protein level: Swiss-Prot protein existence level 1. Extracellular Nef protein targets CD4(+) T-lymphocytes for apoptosis by interacting with CXCR4 surface receptors. From Human immunodeficiency virus type 1 group M subtype B (isolate Lai) (HIV-1).
   3627..3807    +  LTR            5' LTR (truncated): truncated 5' long terminal repeat (LTR) from HIV-1
   3879..4000    +  polyA_signal   SV40 poly(A) signal: SV40 polyadenylation signal
   4040..4175    +  rep_origin     SV40 ori: SV40 origin of replication
   4196..4214    -  promoter       T7 promoter: promoter for bacteriophage T7 RNA polymerase
   4222..4377    +  CDS            lacZα (fragment): LacZα fragment of β-galactosidase; lacZ fragment
   4382..4810    +  rep_origin     f1 ori (sequence partly withheld): f1 bacteriophage origin of replication; arrow indicates direction of (+) strand synthesis
   4863..4967    +  promoter       AmpR promoter: bla
   4968..5828    +  CDS            AmpR: β-lactamase; bla; confers resistance to ampicillin, carbenicillin, and related antibiotics
   5999..6587    +  rep_origin     ori: high-copy-number ColE1/pMB1/pBR322/pUC origin of replication
   6770..6862    +  CDS            lacI (fragment): lac repressor; lacI; The lac repressor binds to the lac operator to inhibit transcription in E. coli. This inhibition can be relieved by adding lactose or isopropyl-β-D-thiogalactopyranoside (IPTG).
   6875..6896    +  protein_bind   CAP binding site: CAP binding activates transcription in the presence of cAMP. E. coli catabolite activator protein
   6911..6941    +  promoter       lac promoter: promoter for the E. coli lac operon
   6949..6965    +  protein_bind   lac operator: The lac repressor binds to the lac operator to inhibit transcription in E. coli. This inhibition can be relieved by adding lactose or isopropyl-β-D-thiogalactopyranoside (IPTG). lac repressor encoded by lacI
   7010..7028    +  promoter       T3 promoter: promoter for bacteriophage T3 RNA polymerase
   7056..7282    +  promoter       RSV promoter: Rous sarcoma virus enhancer/promoter
   7283..7463    +  LTR            5' LTR (truncated): truncated 5' long terminal repeat (LTR) from HIV-1
   7510..7635    +  misc_feature   HIV-1 Ψ: packaging signal of human immunodeficiency virus type 1
   7619..7982    +  CDS            HIV-1 gag (fragment): gag protein from human immunodeficiency virus 1; gag
   8128..8361    +  misc_feature   RRE: The Rev response element (RRE) of HIV-1 allows for Rev-dependent mRNA export from the nucleus to the cytoplasm.
   8738..8838    +  CDS            Rev (fragment): human immunodeficiency virus 1 (HIV-1) Rev protein; rev; enhances nuclear export of unspliced and incompletely spliced viral mRNAs
>Addgene plasmid #158258 | pLKO_FLAG.NWS.C_NGFR | addgene full sequence | sequence record 327860 | Addgene NGS Result
TCGACGGTATCGATCACGAGACTAGTATCGAGCGGCCGCCCCCTTCACCGAGGGCCTATTTCCCATGATT
CCTTCATATTTGCATATACGATACAAGGCTGTTAGAGAGATAATTGGAATTAATTTGACTGTAAACACAA
AGATATTAGTACAAAATACGTGACGTAGAAAGTAATAATTTCTTGGGTAGTTTGCAGTTTTAAAATTATG
TTTTAAAATGGACTATCATATGCTTACCGTAACTTGAAAGTATTTCGATTTCTTGGCTTTATATATCTTG
TGGAAAGGACGAAACACCGGGTCTTCGAGAAGACCTGTTTTAGAGCTAGAAATAGCAAGTTAAAATAAGG
CTAGTCCGTTATCAACTTGAAAAAGTGGCACCGAGTCGGTGCTTTTTTTAATTCTCGACCTCGAGACAAA
TGGCAGTATTCATCCACAATTTTAAAAGAAAAGGGGGGATTGGGGGGTACAGTGCAGGGGAAAGAATAGT
AGACATAATAGCAACAGACATACAAACTAAAGAATTACAAAAACAAATTACAAAAATTCAAAATTTTCGG
GTTTATTACAGGGACAGCAGAGATCCACTTTGGCCGCGGCTCGAGGCGATAAGCTTTGCAAAGATGGATA
AAGTTTTAAACAGAGAGGAATCTTTGCAGCTAATGGACCTTCTAGGTCTTGAAAGGAGTGGGAATTGGCT
CCGGTGCCCGTCAGTGGGCAGAGCGCACATCGCCCACAGTCCCCGAGAAGTTGGGGGGAGGGGTCGGCAA
TTGAACCGGTGCCTAGAGAAGGTGGCGCGGGGTAAACTGGGAAAGTGATGTCGTGTACTGGCTCCGCCTT
TTTCCCGAGGGTGGGGGAGAACCGTATATAAGTGCAGTAGTCGCCGTGAACGTTCTTTTTCGCAACGGGT
TTGCCGCCAGAACACAGGTAAGTGCCGTGTGTGGTTCCCGCGGGCCTGGCCTCTTTACGGGTTATGGCCC
TTGCGTGCCTTGAATTACTTCCACCTGGCTGCAGTACGTGATTCTTGATCCCGAGCTTCGGGTTGGAAGT
GGGTGGGAGAGTTCGAGGCCTTGCGCTTAAGGAGCCCCTTCGCCTCGTGCTTGAGTTGAGGCCTGGCCTG
GGCGCTGGGGCCGCCGCGTGCGAATCTGGTGGCACCTTCGCGCCTGTCTCGCTGCTTTCGATAAGTCTCT
AGCCATTTAAAATTTTTGATGACCTGCTGCGACGCTTTTTTTCTGGCAAGATAGTCTTGTAAATGCGGGC
CAAGATCTGCACACTGGTATTTCGGTTTTTGGGGCCGCGGGCGGCGACGGGGCCCGTGCGTCCCAGCGCA
CATGTTCGGCGAGGCGGGGCCTGCGAGCGCGGCCACCGAGAATCGGACGGGGGTAGTCTCAAGCTGGCCG
GCCTGCTCTGGTGCCTGGCCTCGCGCCGCCGTGTATCGCCCCGCCCTGGGCGGCAAGGCTGGCCCGGTCG
GCACCAGTTGCGTGAGCGGAAAGATGGCCGCTTCCCGGCCCTGCTGCAGGGAGCTCAAAATGGAGGACGC
GGCGCTCGGGAGAGCGGGCGGGTGAGTCACCCACACAAAGGAAAAGGGCCTTTCCGTCCTCAGCCGTCGC
TTCATGTGACTCCACGGAGTACCGGGCGCCGTCCAGGCACCTCGATTAGTTCTCGAGCTTTTGGAGTACG
TCGTCTTTAGGTTGGGGGGAGGGGTTTTATGCGATGGAGTTTCCCCACACTGAGTGGGTGGAGACTGAAG
TTAGGCCAGCTTGGCACTTGATGTAATTCTCCTTGGAATTTGCCCTTTTTGAGTTTGGATCTTGGTTCAT
TCTCAAGCCTCAGACAGTGGTTCAAAGTTTTTTTCTTCCATTTCAGGTGTCGTGAGGAATTCTGCAGTCG
ATCGACGGTACCGCGGGCCCGGGATCCACGGTCGCCACCATGGGGGCAGGTGCCACCGGCCGCGCCATGG
ACGGGCCGCGCCTGCTGCTGTTGCTGCTTCTGGGGGTGTCCCTTGGAGGTGCCAAGGAGGCATGCGACTA
CAAAGACGATGACGACAAGGGAGGAGGCGGGGGAGGGAACTGGTCCCACCCCCAATTCGAGAAAGGAGGA
GGCGGGGGAGGGGAGGACCAGGTGGACCCCAGGCTGATCGACGGCAAGCCCACAGGCCTGTACACACACA
GCGGTGAGTGCTGCAAAGCCTGCAACCTGGGCGAGGGTGTGGCCCAGCCTTGTGGAGCCAACCAGACCGT
GTGTGAGCCCTGCCTGGACAGCGTGACGTTCTCCGACGTGGTGAGCGCGACCGAGCCGTGCAAGCCGTGC
ACCGAGTGCGTGGGGCTCCAGAGCATGTCGGCGCCGTGCGTGGAGGCCGACGACGCCGTGTGCCGCTGCG
CCTACGGCTACTACCAGGATGAGACGACTGGGCGCTGCGAGGCGTGCCGCGTGTGCGAGGCGGGCTCGGG
CCTCGTGTTCTCCTGCCAGGACAAGCAGAACACCGTGTGCGAGGAGTGCCCCGACGGCACGTATTCCGAC
GAGGCCAACCACGTGGACCCGTGCCTGCCCTGCACCGTGTGCGAGGACACCGAGCGCCAGCTCCGCGAGT
GCACACGCTGGGCCGACGCCGAGTGCGAGGAGATCCCTGGCCGTTGGATTACACGGTCCACACCCCCAGA
GGGCTCGGACAGCACAGCCCCCAGCACCCAGGAGCCTGAGGCACCTCCAGAACAAGACCTCATAGCCAGC
ACGGTGGCAGGTGTGGTGACCACAGTGATGGGCAGCTCCCAGCCCGTGGTGACCCGAGGCACCACCGACA
ACCTCATCCCTGTCTATTGCTCCATCCTGGCTGCTGTGGTTGTGGGCCTTGTGGCCTACATAGCCTTCAA
GAGGTGGAACAGGGGTATCCTCTAGAGCGGCCGCGTCGACAATCAACCTCTGGATTACAAAATTTGTGAA
AGATTGACTGGTATTCTTAACTATGTTGCTCCTTTTACGCTATGTGGATACGCTGCTTTAATGCCTTTGT
ATCATGCTATTGCTTCCCGTATGGCTTTCATTTTCTCCTCCTTGTATAAATCCTGGTTGCTGTCTCTTTA
TGAGGAGTTGTGGCCCGTTGTCAGGCAACGTGGCGTGGTGTGCACTGTGTTTGCTGACGCAACCCCCACT
GGTTGGGGCATTGCCACCACCTGTCAGCTCCTTTCCGGGACTTTCGCTTTCCCCCTCCCTATTGCCACGG
CGGAACTCATCGCCGCCTGCCTTGCCCGCTGCTGGACAGGGGCTCGGCTGTTGGGCACTGACAATTCCGT
GGTGTTGTCGGGGAAGCTGACGTCCTTTCCATGGCTGCTCGCCTGTGTTGCCACCTGGATTCTGCGCGGG
ACGTCCTTCTGCTACGTCCCTTCGGCCCTCAATCCAGCGGACCTTCCTTCCCGCGGCCTGCTGCCGGCTC
TGCGGCCTCTTCCGCATCTTCGCCTTCGCCCTCAGACGAGTCGGATCTCCCTTTGGGCCGCCTCCCCGCC
TGGGTACCTTTAAGACCAATGACTTACAAGGCAGCTGTAGATCTTAGCCACTTTTTAAAAGAAAAGGGGG
GACTGGAAGGGCTAATTCACTCCCAACGAAGATAAGATCTGCTTTTTGCTTGTACTGGGTCTCTCTGGTT
AGACCAGATCTGAGCCTGGGAGCTCTCTGGCTAACTAGGGAACCCACTGCTTAAGCCTCAATAAAGCTTG
CCTTGAGTGCTTCAAGTAGTGTGTGCCCGTCTGTTGTGTGACTCTGGTAACTAGAGATCCCTCAGACCCT
TTTAGTCAGTGTGGAAAATCTCTAGCAGTAGTAGTTCATGTCATCTTATTATTCAGTATTTATAACTTGC
AAAGAAATGAATATCAGAGAGTGAGAGGAACTTGTTTATTGCAGCTTATAATGGTTACAAATAAAGCAAT
AGCATCACAAATTTCACAAATAAAGCATTTTTTTCACTGCATTCTAGTTGTGGTTTGTCCAAACTCATCA
ATGTATCTTATCATGTCTGGCTCTAGCTATCCCGCCCCTAACTCCGCCCATCCCGCCCCTAACTCCGCCC
AGTTCCGCCCATTCTCCGCCCCATGGCTGACTAATTTTTTTTATTTATGCAGAGGCCGAGGCCGCCTCGG
CCTCTGAGCTATTCCAGAAGTAGTGAGGAGGCTTTTTTGGAGGCCTAGGGACGTACCCAATTCGCCCTAT
AGTGAGTCGTATTACGCGCGCTCACTGGCCGTCGTTTTACAACGTCGTGACTGGGAAAACCCTGGCGTTA
CCCAACTTAATCGCCTTGCAGCACATCCCCCTTTCGCCAGCTGGCGTAATAGCGAAGAGGCCCGCACCGA
TCGCCCTTCCCAACAGTTGCGCAGCCTGAATGGCGAATGGG
[124 nt withheld, positions 4382-4505]
C
[91 nt withheld, positions 4507-4597]
A
[49 nt withheld, positions 4599-4647]
CCTTTGACGTTGGAGTCCACGTTCTTT
[37 nt withheld, positions 4675-4711]
ACCCTATCTCGGTCTATTCTTTTGATTTATAAGGGATTTTGCCGATTTCGGCCTATTGGTTAAAAAATGA
GCTGATTTAACAAAAATTTAACGCGAATTTTAACAAAATATTAACGCTTACAATTTAGGTGGCACTTTTC
GGGGAAATGTGCGCGGAACCCCTATTTGTTTATTTTTCTAAATACATTCAAATATGTATCCGCTCATGAG
ACAATAACCCTGATAAATGCTTCAATAATATTGAAAAAGGAAGAGTATGAGTATTCAACATTTCCGTGTC
GCCCTTATTCCCTTTTTTGCGGCATTTTGCCTTCCTGTTTTTGCTCACCCAGAAACGCTGGTGAAAGTAA
AAGATGCTGAAGATCAGTTGGGTGCACGAGTGGGTTACATCGAACTGGATCTCAACAGCGGTAAGATCCT
TGAGAGTTTTCGCCCCGAAGAACGTTTTCCAATGATGAGCACTTTTAAAGTTCTGCTATGTGGCGCGGTA
TTATCCCGTATTGACGCCGGGCAAGAGCAACTCGGTCGCCGCATACACTATTCTCAGAATGACTTGGTTG
AGTACTCACCAGTCACAGAAAAGCATCTTACGGATGGCATGACAGTAAGAGAATTATGCAGTGCTGCCAT
AACCATGAGTGATAACACTGCGGCCAACTTACTTCTGACAACGATCGGAGGACCGAAGGAGCTAACCGCT
TTTTTGCACAACATGGGGGATCATGTAACTCGCCTTGATCGTTGGGAACCGGAGCTGAATGAAGCCATAC
CAAACGACGAGCGTGACACCACGATGCCTGTAGCAATGGCAACAACGTTGCGCAAACTATTAACTGGCGA
ACTACTTACTCTAGCTTCCCGGCAACAATTAATAGACTGGATGGAGGCGGATAAAGTTGCAGGACCACTT
CTGCGCTCGGCCCTTCCGGCTGGCTGGTTTATTGCTGATAAATCTGGAGCCGGTGAGCGTGGGTCTCGCG
GTATCATTGCAGCACTGGGGCCAGATGGTAAGCCCTCCCGTATCGTAGTTATCTACACGACGGGGAGTCA
GGCAACTATGGATGAACGAAATAGACAGATCGCTGAGATAGGTGCCTCACTGATTAAGCATTGGTAACTG
TCAGACCAAGTTTACTCATATATACTTTAGATTGATTTAAAACTTCATTTTTAATTTAAAAGGATCTAGG
TGAAGATCCTTTTTGATAATCTCATGACCAAAATCCCTTAACGTGAGTTTTCGTTCCACTGAGCGTCAGA
CCCCGTAGAAAAGATCAAAGGATCTTCTTGAGATCCTTTTTTTCTGCGCGTAATCTGCTGCTTGCAAACA
AAAAAACCACCGCTACCAGCGGTGGTTTGTTTGCCGGATCAAGAGCTACCAACTCTTTTTCCGAAGGTAA
CTGGCTTCAGCAGAGCGCAGATACCAAATACTGTTCTTCTAGTGTAGCCGTAGTTAGGCCACCACTTCAA
GAACTCTGTAGCACCGCCTACATACCTCGCTCTGCTAATCCTGTTACCAGTGGCTGCTGCCAGTGGCGAT
AAGTCGTGTCTTACCGGGTTGGACTCAAGACGATAGTTACCGGATAAGGCGCAGCGGTCGGGCTGAACGG
GGGGTTCGTGCACACAGCCCAGCTTGGAGCGAACGACCTACACCGAACTGAGATACCTACAGCGTGAGCT
ATGAGAAAGCGCCACGCTTCCCGAAGGGAGAAAGGCGGACAGGTATCCGGTAAGCGGCAGGGTCGGAACA
GGAGAGCGCACGAGGGAGCTTCCAGGGGGAAACGCCTGGTATCTTTATAGTCCTGTCGGGTTTCGCCACC
TCTGACTTGAGCGTCGATTTTTGTGATGCTCGTCAGGGGGGCGGAGCCTATGGAAAAACGCCAGCAACGC
GGCCTTTTTACGGTTCCTGGCCTTTTGCTGGCCTTTTGCTCACATGTTCTTTCCTGCGTTATCCCCTGAT
TCTGTGGATAACCGTATTACCGCCTTTGAGTGAGCTGATACCGCTCGCCGCAGCCGAACGACCGAGCGCA
GCGAGTCAGTGAGCGAGGAAGCGGAAGAGCGCCCAATACGCAAACCGCCTCTCCCCGCGCGTTGGCCGAT
TCATTAATGCAGCTGGCACGACAGGTTTCCCGACTGGAAAGCGGGCAGTGAGCGCAACGCAATTAATGTG
AGTTAGCTCACTCATTAGGCACCCCAGGCTTTACACTTTATGCTTCCGGCTCGTATGTTGTGTGGAATTG
TGAGCGGATAACAATTTCACACAGGAAACAGCTATGACCATGATTACGCCAAGCGCGCAATTAACCCTCA
CTAAAGGGAACAAAAGCTGGAGCTGCAAGCTTAATGTAGTCTTATGCAATACTCTTGTAGTCTTGCAACA
TGGTAACGATGAGTTAGCAACATGCCTTACAAGGAGAGAAAAAGCACCGTGCATGGCGATTGGTGGAAGT
AAGGTGGTACGATCGTGCCTTATTAGGAAGGCAACAGACGGGTCTGACATGGATTGGACGAACCACTGAA
TTGCCGCATTGCAGAGATATTGTATTTAAGTGCCTAGCTCGATACATAAACGGGTCTCTCTGGTTAGACC
AGATCTGAGCCTGGGAGCTCTCTGGCTAACTAGGGAACCCACTGCTTAAGCCTCAATAAAGCTTGCCTTG
AGTGCTTCAAGTAGTGTGTGCCCGTCTGTTGTGTGACTCTGGTAACTAGAGATCCCTCAGACCCTTTTAG
TCAGTGTGGAAAATCTCTAGCAGTGGCGCCCGAACAGGGACTTGAAAGCGAAAGGGAAACCAGAGGAGCT
CTCTCGACGCAGGACTCGGCTTGCTGAAGCGCGCACGGCAAGAGGCGAGGGGCGGCGACTGGTGAGTACG
CCAAAAATTTTGACTAGCGGAGGCTAGAAGGAGAGAGATGGGTGCGAGAGCGTCAGTATTAAGCGGGGGA
GAATTAGATCGCGATGGGAAAAAATTCGGTTAAGGCCAGGGGGAAAGAAAAAATATAAATTAAAACATAT
AGTATGGGCAAGCAGGGAGCTAGAACGATTCGCAGTTAATCCTGGCCTGTTAGAAACATCAGAAGGCTGT
AGACAAATACTGGGACAGCTACAACCATCCCTTCAGACAGGATCAGAAGAACTTAGATCATTATATAATA
CAGTAGCAACCCTCTATTGTGTGCATCAAAGGATAGAGATAAAAGACACCAAGGAAGCTTTAGACAAGAT
AGAGGAAGAGCAAAACAAAAGTAAGACCACCGCACAGCAAGCGGCCGCTGATCTTCAGACCTGGAGGAGG
AGATATGAGGGACAATTGGAGAAGTGAATTATATAAATATAAAGTAGTAAAAATTGAACCATTAGGAGTA
GCACCCACCAAGGCAAAGAGAAGAGTGGTGCAGAGAGAAAAAAGAGCAGTGGGAATAGGAGCTTTGTTCC
TTGGGTTCTTGGGAGCAGCAGGAAGCACTATGGGCGCAGCGTCAATGACGCTGACGGTACAGGCCAGACA
ATTATTGTCTGGTATAGTGCAGCAGCAGAACAATTTGCTGAGGGCTATTGAGGCGCAACAGCATCTGTTG
CAACTCACAGTCTGGGGCATCAAGCAGCTCCAGGCAAGAATCCTGGCTGTGGAAAGATACCTAAAGGATC
AACAGCTCCTGGGGATTTGGGGTTGCTCTGGAAAACTCATTTGCACCACTGCTGTGCCTTGGAATGCTAG
TTGGAGTAATAAATCTCTGGAACAGATTTGGAATCACACGACCTGGATGGAGTGGGACAGAGAAATTAAC
AATTACACAAGCTTAATACACTCCTTAATTGAAGAATCGCAAAACCAGCAAGAAAAGAATGAACAAGAAT
TATTGGAATTAGATAAATGGGCAAGTTTGTGGAATTGGTTTAACATAACAAATTGGCTGTGGTATATAAA
ATTATTCATAATGATAGTAGGAGGCTTGGTAGGTTTAAGAATAGTTTTTGCTGTACTTTCTATAGTGAAT
AGAGTTAGGCAGGGATATTCACCATTATCGTTTCAGACCCACCTCCCAACCCCGAGGGGACCCGACAGGC
CCGAAGGAATAGAAGAAGAAGGTGGAGAGAGAGACAGAGACAGATCCATTCGATTAGTGAACGGATC
