>Addgene plasmid #158258 | pLKO_FLAG.NWS.C_NGFR | depositor partial sequence | sequence record 305385 | Tagged NGFR
ATGGGGGCAGGTGCCACCGGCCGCGCCATGGACGGGCCGCGCCTGCTGCTGTTGCTGCTTCTGGGGGTGT
CCCTTGGAGGTGCCAAGGAGGCATGCGACTACAAAGACGATGACGACAAGGGAGGAGGCGGGGGAGGGAA
CTGGTCCCACCCCCAATTCGAGAAAGGAGGAGGCGGGGGAGGGGAGGACCAGGTGGACCCCAGGCTGATC
GACGGCAAGCCCACAGGCCTGTACACACACAGCGGTGAGTGCTGCAAAGCCTGCAACCTGGGCGAGGGTG
TGGCCCAGCCTTGTGGAGCCAACCAGACCGTGTGTGAGCCCTGCCTGGACAGCGTGACGTTCTCCGACGT
GGTGAGCGCGACCGAGCCGTGCAAGCCGTGCACCGAGTGCGTGGGGCTCCAGAGCATGTCGGCGCCGTGC
GTGGAGGCCGACGACGCCGTGTGCCGCTGCGCCTACGGCTACTACCAGGATGAGACGACTGGGCGCTGCG
AGGCGTGCCGCGTGTGCGAGGCGGGCTCGGGCCTCGTGTTCTCCTGCCAGGACAAGCAGAACACCGTGTG
CGAGGAGTGCCCCGACGGCACGTATTCCGACGAGGCCAACCACGTGGACCCGTGCCTGCCCTGCACCGTG
TGCGAGGACACCGAGCGCCAGCTCCGCGAGTGCACACGCTGGGCCGACGCCGAGTGCGAGGAGATCCCTG
GCCGTTGGATTACACGGTCCACACCCCCAGAGGGCTCGGACAGCACAGCCCCCAGCACCCAGGAGCCTGA
GGCACCTCCAGAACAAGACCTCATAGCCAGCACGGTGGCAGGTGTGGTGACCACAGTGATGGGCAGCTCC
CAGCCCGTGGTGACCCGAGGCACCACCGACAACCTCATCCCTGTCTATTGCTCCATCCTGGCTGCTGTGG
TTGTGGGCCTTGTGGCCTACATAGCCTTCAAGAGGTGGAACAGGGGTATCCTCTAG
